Addgene plasmid #235755: pYO832
Purpose: Protein expression of ScVPS30 (1-215E), untagged
Depositing lab: Roger Williams. Depositing organization: MRC Laboratory of Molecular Biology. Publication: Structure and flexibility of the endosomal Vps34 complex reveals the basis of its function on membranes. Rostislavleva K, Soler N, Ohashi Y, Zhang L, Pardon E, Burke JE, Masson GR, Johnson C, Steyaert J, Ktistakis NT, Williams RL. Science. 2015 Oct 9;350(6257):aac7365. doi: 10.1126/science.aac7365. PubMed 26450213.
Backbone
  Vector backbone: pRS426
  Vector type: Yeast Expression
Growth in bacteria
  Bacterial resistance: Ampicillin, 100 μg/mL
  Growth temperature: 37°C
  Growth strain: DH5alpha
  Copy number: High Copy
Gene/Insert
  Gene/Insert name: ScVPS30
  Species: S. cerevisiae (budding yeast)
  Mutation: aa 1-215E
  Cloning method: Restriction Enzyme; 5′ cloning site Unknown (unknown if destroyed)
Terms and licenses: Academic/Nonprofit Terms; Industry Terms: Not Available to Industry
How to cite: pYO832 was a gift from Roger Williams (Addgene plasmid # 235755 ; http://n2t.net/addgene:235755 ; RRID:Addgene_235755)
