[The description below was written by a language model from this plasmid's Addgene catalogue record and pLannotate feature annotations shown in this document.]
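Description:
pYO832 is a yeast episomal expression plasmid built on the pRS426 backbone, designed to produce an untagged N-terminal fragment of Saccharomyces cerevisiae Vps30 (also known as Atg6, the yeast Beclin 1 homologue). As a shuttle vector, it replicates in E. coli from a high-copy ColE1/pUC-type origin under ampicillin selection (AmpR). In yeast it is maintained at high copy by the 2μ origin and selected through the URA3 auxotrophic marker, which can also be counterselected with 5-FOA. The backbone also carries an f1 origin, flanking T7 and T3 promoters, and remnants of the lacZα/lac promoter region interrupted by the insert. Short bom, rop and lacI fragments are annotated as well and appear to be residual backbone sequence.

The insert is annotated as a VPS30 fragment of about 645 bp, consistent with the catalogue description of residues 1–215, ending at a glutamate. Immediately upstream lie a Gal4-responsive UAS and a fragment of the TDH3 (GAP) promoter. This suggests a hybrid galactose-inducible promoter driving the truncated gene, although the catalogue entry does not name the promoter explicitly. No terminator is annotated in the roughly 300 bp between the coding region and the T3 promoter, and the record does not state what this sequence contains. No epitope or purification tag is present, matching the "untagged" designation.

Vps30 is a shared subunit of the Vps34 phosphatidylinositol 3-kinase complexes I and II, which act in autophagy and in endosome-to-Golgi retrieval respectively. The associated work concerns the structure and membrane function of the endosomal Vps34 complex, so this plasmid is probably meant for expressing a truncated Vps30 in yeast for structural or biochemical study. The record does not give a more specific use.
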