Features (pLannotate 1.2.2; 20 found; start..end, strand, type, name):
    137..186     +  misc_feature   bom (fragment): basis of mobility region from pBR322
    194..409     +  promoter       URA3 promoter: S. cerevisiae URA3
    410..1213    +  CDS            URA3: orotidine-5'-phosphate decarboxylase, required for uracil biosynthesis; S. cerevisiae URA3; yeast auxotrophic marker, counterselectable with 5-fluoroorotic acid (5-FOA)
   1292..1343    +  misc_feature   bom (fragment): basis of mobility region from pBR322
   1371..1799    -  rep_origin     f1 ori (sequence partly withheld): f1 bacteriophage origin of replication; arrow indicates direction of (+) strand synthesis
   1803..1958    -  CDS            lacZα (fragment): LacZα fragment of β-galactosidase; lacZ fragment
   1966..1984    +  promoter       T7 promoter: promoter for bacteriophage T7 RNA polymerase
   2069..2186    +  protein_bind   UAS: upstream activating sequence mediating Gal4-dependent induction Gal4
   2303..2493    +  promoter       GAP promoter (fragment): S. cerevisiae TDH3; promoter for glyceraldehyde-3-phosphate dehydrogenase
   2501..3145    +  CDS            VPS30 (fragment): BECN1_YEAST - Also known as APG6, ATG6, VPT30. Experimental evidence at protein level: Swiss-Prot protein existence level 1. Required for cytoplasm to vacuole transport (Cvt), autophagy, nucleophagy, and mitophagy, as a part of the autophagy-specific VPS34 PI3-kinase complex I. This complex is essential to recruit the ATG8- phosphatidylinositol conjugate and the ATG12-ATG5 conjugate to the pre- autophagosomal structure. Also involved in endosome-to-Golgi retrograde transport as part of the VPS34 PI3-kinase complex II. This second complex is required for the endosome-to-Golgi retrieval of PEP1
   3465..3483    -  promoter       T3 promoter: promoter for bacteriophage T3 RNA polymerase
   3528..3544    -  protein_bind   lac operator: The lac repressor binds to the lac operator to inhibit transcription in E. coli. This inhibition can be relieved by adding lactose or isopropyl-β-D-thiogalactopyranoside (IPTG). lac repressor encoded by lacI
   3552..3582    -  promoter       lac promoter: promoter for the E. coli lac operon
   3597..3618    -  protein_bind   CAP binding site: CAP binding activates transcription in the presence of cAMP. E. coli catabolite activator protein
   3631..3723    -  CDS            lacI (fragment): lac repressor; lacI; The lac repressor binds to the lac operator to inhibit transcription in E. coli. This inhibition can be relieved by adding lactose or isopropyl-β-D-thiogalactopyranoside (IPTG).
   3906..4494    -  rep_origin     ori: high-copy-number ColE1/pMB1/pBR322/pUC origin of replication
   4665..5525    -  CDS            AmpR: β-lactamase; bla; confers resistance to ampicillin, carbenicillin, and related antibiotics
   5526..5630    -  promoter       AmpR promoter: bla
   5657..6999    -  rep_origin     2μ ori: yeast 2μ plasmid origin of replication
   7067..35      +  CDS            rop (fragment) (across the origin): Rop protein, which maintains plasmids at low copy number; rop
>Addgene plasmid #235755 | pYO832 | addgene full sequence | sequence record 472622 | Addgene NGS Result
TCGCGCGTTTCGGTGATGACGGTGAAAACCTCTGACACATGCAGCTCCCGGAGACGGTCACAGCTTGTCT
GTAAGCGGATGCCGGGAGCAGACAAGCCCGTCAGGGCGCGTCAGCGGGTGTTGGCGGGTGTCGGGGCTGG
CTTAACTATGCGGCATCAGAGCAGATTGTACTGAGAGTGCACCATACCACCTTTTCAATTCATCATTTTT
TTTTTATTCTTTTTTTTGATTTCGGTTTCCTTGAAATTTTTTTGATTCGGTAATCTCCGAACAGAAGGAA
GAACGAAGGAAGGAGCACAGACTTAGATTGGTATATATACGCATATGTAGTGTTGAAGAAACATGAAATT
GCCCAGTATTCTTAACCCAACTGCACAGAACAAAAACCTGCAGGAAACGAAGATAAATCATGTCGAAAGC
TACATATAAGGAACGTGCTGCTACTCATCCTAGTCCTGTTGCTGCCAAGCTATTTAATATCATGCACGAA
AAGCAAACAAACTTGTGTGCTTCATTGGATGTTCGTACCACCAAGGAATTACTGGAGTTAGTTGAAGCAT
TAGGTCCCAAAATTTGTTTACTAAAAACACATGTGGATATCTTGACTGATTTTTCCATGGAGGGCACAGT
TAAGCCGCTAAAGGCATTATCCGCCAAGTACAATTTTTTACTCTTCGAAGACAGAAAATTTGCTGACATT
GGTAATACAGTCAAATTGCAGTACTCTGCGGGTGTATACAGAATAGCAGAATGGGCAGACATTACGAATG
CACACGGTGTGGTGGGCCCAGGTATTGTTAGCGGTTTGAAGCAGGCGGCAGAAGAAGTAACAAAGGAACC
TAGAGGCCTTTTGATGTTAGCAGAATTGTCATGCAAGGGCTCCCTATCTACTGGAGAATATACTAAGGGT
ACTGTTGACATTGCGAAGAGCGACAAAGATTTTGTTATCGGCTTTATTGCTCAAAGAGACATGGGTGGAA
GAGATGAAGGTTACGATTGGTTGATTATGACACCCGGTGTGGGTTTAGATGACAAGGGAGACGCATTGGG
TCAACAGTATAGAACCGTGGATGATGTGGTCTCTACAGGATCTGACATTATTATTGTTGGAAGAGGACTA
TTTGCAAAGGGAAGGGATGCTAAGGTAGAGGGTGAACGTTACAGAAAAGCAGGCTGGGAAGCATATTTGA
GAAGATGCGGCCAGCAAAACTAAAAAACTGTATTATAAGTAAATGCATGTATACTAAACTCACAAATTAG
AGCTTCAATTTAATTATATCAGTTATTACCCTATGCGGTGTGAAATACCGCACAGATGCGTAAGGAGAAA
ATACCGCATCAGGAAATTGTAAGCGTTAATATTTTGTTAAAATTCGCGTTAAATTTTTGTTAAATCAGCT
CATTTTTTAACCAATAGGCCGAAATCGGCAAAATCCCTTATAAATCAAAAGAATAGACCGAGATAGGGT
[37 nt withheld, positions 1470-1506]
AAAGAACGTGGACTCCAACGTCAAAGG
[49 nt withheld, positions 1534-1582]
T
[91 nt withheld, positions 1584-1674]
G
[124 nt withheld, positions 1676-1799]
CCATTCGCCATTCAGGCTGCGCAACTGTTGGGAAGGGCGATCGGTGCGGGCCTCTTCGCTATTACGCCAG
CTGGCGAAAGGGGGATGTGCTGCAAGGCGATTAAGTTGGGTAACGCCAGGGTTTTCCCAGTCACGACGTT
GTAAAACGACGGCCAGTGAGCGCGCGTAATACGACTCACTATAGGGCGAATTGGGTACCGCTATGACATG
ATTACGAATTGGCGCGCCGGGCCGCGGATCTTTGCAAAGATCCAAAAAAAGCATGCGTACGGATTAGAAG
CCGCCGAGCGGGTGACAGCCCTCCGAAGGAAGACTCTCCTCCGTGCGTCCTCGTCTTCACCGGTCGCGTT
CCTGAAACGCAGATGTGCCTCGCGCCGCACTGCTCCGAACAATAAAGATTCTACAATACTAGCTTTTATG
GTTATGAAGAGGAAAATTGGCAGTAACCTGGCCCCACAAACCTCAAATGAACGAATCAAATTAACAACCA
GATATCTCGACTGAAAAAAAGGTTTAAACCAGTTCCCTGAAATTATTCCCCTACTTGACTAATAAGTATA
TAAAGACGGTAGGTATTGATTGTAATTCTGTAAATCTATTTCTTAAACTTCTTGAATTCTACTTTTATAG
TTAGTCTTTTTTTTAGTTTTAAAACACCAAGAACTTAGTTTCGAATAAACACACATAAATAAACCATGGG
CATGAAGTGCCAAACATGTCACCTGCCGCTGCAACTGGACCCATCTTTAGAAGGTCTTAGTTTAACCCAA
AGAAATTTGCTACTTTCAAATAATTCAATTATCACTGCAACGAATGAAAATGTCATCAGCAACAAGGGCA
TCGAAGCCGCAGATAATTGTGGGCCTCAAATACCGAAGGAGAGGCTGAGGCGATTAGGGGAGATTCAGAA
CATAAAAGACTTGAATTTAATAGATGACAAATTGATCACTGATTCGTTTGTTTTTCTTAATCACGATGAT
GATGATAATGCTAATATTACGAGTAATAGCAGAGAGGACCAGCGTTATGGAAATGCCAACGGAAATGATA
ATAAAAAAGCTAATAGTGATACTTCCGATGGAACCAGTACCTTTCGAGATCATGACGAAGAGGAACAAGA
AGCTACGGATGAAGACGAAAACCAACAAATACAATTGAATTCCAAGACTTTGTCCACACAAGTCAACGCA
ATGACTAATGTATTTAACATTCTATCTTCTCAAACAAACATAGACTTTCCTATCTGTCAGGACTGCTGTA
ACATCTTGATAAACAGACTAAAGAGTGAGTATGATGATGCAATAAAAGAGAGAGATACTTACGCTCAATT
TTTATCGAAGTTAGAGTAAGTCGACTTTGTTCCCACTGTACTTTTAGCTCGTACAAAATACAATATACTT
TTCATTTCTCCGTAAACAACATGTTTTCCCATGTAATATCCTTTTCTATTTTTCGTTCCGTTACCAACTT
TACACATACTTTATATAGCTATTCACTTCTATACACTAAAAAACTAAGACAATTTTAATTTTGCTGCCTG
CCATATTTCAATTTGTTATAAATTCCTATAATTTATCCTATTAGTAGCTAAAAAAAGATGAATGTGAATC
GAATCCTAAGAGAATTCCCCTCGAAGATCGATCTGGCGAGCTCCAGCTTTTGTTCCCTTTAGTGAGGGTT
AATTGCGCGCTTGGCGTAATCATGGTCATAGCTGTTTCCTGTGTGAAATTGTTATCCGCTCACAATTCCA
CACAACATACGAGCCGGAAGCATAAAGTGTAAAGCCTGGGGTGCCTAATGAGTGAGCTAACTCACATTAA
TTGCGTTGCGCTCACTGCCCGCTTTCCAGTCGGGAAACCTGTCGTGCCAGCTGCATTAATGAATCGGCCA
ACGCGCGGGGAGAGGCGGTTTGCGTATTGGGCGCTCTTCCGCTTCCTCGCTCACTGACTCGCTGCGCTCG
GTCGTTCGGCTGCGGCGAGCGGTATCAGCTCACTCAAAGGCGGTAATACGGTTATCCACAGAATCAGGGG
ATAACGCAGGAAAGAACATGTGAGCAAAAGGCCAGCAAAAGGCCAGGAACCGTAAAAAGGCCGCGTTGCT
GGCGTTTTTCCATAGGCTCCGCCCCCCTGACGAGCATCACAAAAATCGACGCTCAAGTCAGAGGTGGCGA
AACCCGACAGGACTATAAAGATACCAGGCGTTTCCCCCTGGAAGCTCCCTCGTGCGCTCTCCTGTTCCGA
CCCTGCCGCTTACCGGATACCTGTCCGCCTTTCTCCCTTCGGGAAGCGTGGCGCTTTCTCATAGCTCACG
CTGTAGGTATCTCAGTTCGGTGTAGGTCGTTCGCTCCAAGCTGGGCTGTGTGCACGAACCCCCCGTTCAG
CCCGACCGCTGCGCCTTATCCGGTAACTATCGTCTTGAGTCCAACCCGGTAAGACACGACTTATCGCCAC
TGGCAGCAGCCACTGGTAACAGGATTAGCAGAGCGAGGTATGTAGGCGGTGCTACAGAGTTCTTGAAGTG
GTGGCCTAACTACGGCTACACTAGAAGAACAGTATTTGGTATCTGCGCTCTGCTGAAGCCAGTTACCTTC
GGAAAAAGAGTTGGTAGCTCTTGATCCGGCAAACAAACCACCGCTGGTAGCGGTGGTTTTTTTGTTTGCA
AGCAGCAGATTACGCGCAGAAAAAAAGGATCTCAAGAAGATCCTTTGATCTTTTCTACGGGGTCTGACGC
TCAGTGGAACGAAAACTCACGTTAAGGGATTTTGGTCATGAGATTATCAAAAAGGATCTTCACCTAGATC
CTTTTAAATTAAAAATGAAGTTTTAAATCAATCTAAAGTATATATGAGTAAACTTGGTCTGACAGTTACC
AATGCTTAATCAGTGAGGCACCTATCTCAGCGATCTGTCTATTTCGTTCATCCATAGTTGCCTGACTCCC
CGTCGTGTAGATAACTACGATACGGGAGGGCTTACCATCTGGCCCCAGTGCTGCAATGATACCGCGAGAC
CCACGCTCACCGGCTCCAGATTTATCAGCAATAAACCAGCCAGCCGGAAGGGCCGAGCGCAGAAGTGGTC
CTGCAACTTTATCCGCCTCCATCCAGTCTATTAATTGTTGCCGGGAAGCTAGAGTAAGTAGTTCGCCAGT
TAATAGTTTGCGCAACGTTGTTGCCATTGCTACAGGCATCGTGGTGTCACGCTCGTCGTTTGGTATGGCT
TCATTCAGCTCCGGTTCCCAACGATCAAGGCGAGTTACATGATCCCCCATGTTGTGCAAAAAAGCGGTTA
GCTCCTTCGGTCCTCCGATCGTTGTCAGAAGTAAGTTGGCCGCAGTGTTATCACTCATGGTTATGGCAGC
ACTGCATAATTCTCTTACTGTCATGCCATCCGTAAGATGCTTTTCTGTGACTGGTGAGTACTCAACCAAG
TCATTCTGAGAATAGTGTATGCGGCGACCGAGTTGCTCTTGCCCGGCGTCAATACGGGATAATACCGCGC
CACATAGCAGAACTTTAAAAGTGCTCATCATTGGAAAACGTTCTTCGGGGCGAAAACTCTCAAGGATCTT
ACCGCTGTTGAGATCCAGTTCGATGTAACCCACTCGTGCACCCAACTGATCTTCAGCATCTTTTACTTTC
ACCAGCGTTTCTGGGTGAGCAAAAACAGGAAGGCAAAATGCCGCAAAAAAGGGAATAAGGGCGACACGGA
AATGTTGAATACTCATACTCTTCCTTTTTCAATATTATTGAAGCATTTATCAGGGTTATTGTCTCATGAG
CGGATACATATTTGAATGTATTTAGAAAAATAAACAAATAGGGGTTCCGCGCACATTTCCCCGAAAAGTG
CCACCTGAACGAAGCATCTGTGCTTCATTTTGTAGAACAAAAATGCAACGCGAGAGCGCTAATTTTTCAA
ACAAAGAATCTGAGCTGCATTTTTACAGAACAGAAATGCAACGCGAAAGCGCTATTTTACCAACGAAGAA
TCTGTGCTTCATTTTTGTAAAACAAAAATGCAACGCGAGAGCGCTAATTTTTCAAACAAAGAATCTGAGC
TGCATTTTTACAGAACAGAAATGCAACGCGAGAGCGCTATTTTACCAACAAAGAATCTATACTTCTTTTT
TGTTCTACAAAAATGCATCCCGAGAGCGCTATTTTTCTAACAAAGCATCTTAGATTACTTTTTTTCTCCT
TTGTGCGCTCTATAATGCAGTCTCTTGATAACTTTTTGCACTGTAGGTCCGTTAAGGTTAGAAGAAGGCT
ACTTTGGTGTCTATTTTCTCTTCCATAAAAAAAGCCTGACTCCACTTCCCGCGTTTACTGATTACTAGCG
AAGCTGCGGGTGCATTTTTTCAAGATAAAGGCATCCCCGATTATATTCTATACCGATGTGGATTGCGCAT
ACTTTGTGAACAGAAAGTGATAGCGTTGATGATTCTTCATTGGTCAGAAAATTATGAACGGTTTCTTCTA
TTTTGTCTCTATATACTACGTATAGGAAATGTTTACATTTTCGTATTGTTTTCGATTCACTCTATGAATA
GTTCTTACTACAATTTTTTTGTCTAAAGAGTAATACTAGAGATAAACATAAAAAATGTAGAGGTCGAGTT
TAGATGCAAGTTCAAGGAGCGAAAGGTGGATGGGTAGGTTATATAGGGATATAGCACAGAGATATATAGC
AAAGAGATACTTTTGAGCAATGTTTGTGGAAGCGGTATTCGCAATATTTTAGTAGCTCGTTACAGTCCGG
TGCGTTTTTGGTTTTTTGAAAGTGCGTCTTCAGAGCGCTTTTGGTTTTCAAAAGCGCTCTGAAGTTCCTA
TACTTTCTAGAGAATAGGAACTTCGGAATAGGAACTTCAAAGCGTTTCCGAAAACGAGCGCTTCCGAAAA
TGCAACGCGAGCTGCGCACATACAGCTCACTGTTCACGTCGCACCTATATCTGCGTGTTGCCTGTATATA
TATATACATGAGAAGAACGGCATAGTGCGTGTTTATGCTTAAATGCGTACTTATATGCGTCTATTTATGT
AGGATGAAAGGTAGTCTAGTACCTCCTGTGATATTATCCCATTCCATGCGGGGTATCGTATGCTTCCTTC
AGCACTACCCTTTAGCTGTTCTATATGCTGCCACTCCTCAATTGGATTAGTCTCATCCTTCAATGCTATC
ATTTCCTTTGATATTGGATCATACTAAGAAACCATTATTATCATGACATTAACCTATAAAAATAGGCGTA
TCACGAGGCCCTTTCGTC
